Addgene plasmid #112007: pAAV-hSynapsin1-GCaMP6s-P2A-mRuby3
Purpose: For co-expression of GCaMP6s with mRuby3
Depositing lab: Lin Tian. Publication: In vivo measurement of afferent activity with axon-specific calcium imaging. Broussard GJ, Liang Y, Fridman M, Unger EK, Meng G, Xiao X, Ji N, Petreanu L, Tian L. Nat Neurosci. 2018 Sep;21(9):1272-1280. doi: 10.1038/s41593-018-0211-4. Epub 2018 Aug 20. PubMed 30127424.
Backbone
  Vector backbone: pAAV
  Backbone size w/o insert (bp): 4603
  Total vector size (bp): 6730
  Vector type: Mammalian Expression, AAV
Growth in bacteria
  Bacterial resistance: Ampicillin, 100 μg/mL
  Growth temperature: 30°C
  Growth strain: NEB Stable
  Copy number: High Copy
Gene/Insert
  Gene/Insert name: GCaMP6s-P2A-mRuby3
  Species: Synthetic
  Insert size (bp): 2127
  GenBank ID: MH282432
  Promoter: hSynapsin1
  Cloning method: Restriction Enzyme; 5′ cloning site BamHI (not destroyed); 3′ cloning site HindIII (not destroyed)
  Sequencing primers: 5′ GAAGGCGCGCTGACGTCACTCGCCG; 3′ CAAATTTTGTAATCCAGAGGTTGATT
Terms and licenses: Academic/Nonprofit Terms; Industry Terms: Not Available to Industry
Depositor comments: Addgene NGS results found minor differences in the second ITR compared to the depositor-provided sequence. The depositing lab has confirmed that this does not impair AAV production
How to cite: pAAV-hSynapsin1-GCaMP6s-P2A-mRuby3 was a gift from Lin Tian (Addgene plasmid # 112007 ; http://n2t.net/addgene:112007 ; RRID:Addgene_112007) For viral preps, please replace (Addgene plasmid # 112007) in the above sentence with: (Addgene viral prep # 112007-AAV9)
