[The description below was written by a language model from this plasmid's Addgene catalogue record, the feature table of its GenBank file and pLannotate feature annotations shown in this document.]
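Description:
pAAV-hSynapsin1-GCaMP6s-P2A-mRuby3 is a 6.7 kb AAV transfer plasmid for neuron-targeted mammalian expression, built on a pAAV backbone. In bacteria it is maintained through a high-copy ColE1/pUC-type origin and selected with ampicillin via the bla gene. The backbone also carries an f1 phage origin and remnants of a lac promoter/operator and lacZα region inherited from a pBluescript-style cloning vector. Two AAV2 inverted terminal repeats flank the expression cassette and define the segment that is replicated and packaged into recombinant AAV particles when the helper functions are supplied in trans.

Between the ITRs, the human synapsin I promoter confers neuron-specific transcription of a single synthetic open reading frame, cloned between BamHI and HindIII sites and preceded by a Kozak consensus. It encodes the green calcium indicator GCaMP6s, followed by a porcine teschovirus P2A peptide and the monomeric red fluorescent protein mRuby3. Ribosomal skipping at P2A yields two separate polypeptides from one transcript, so the calcium-insensitive red signal marks expressing cells and can act as a structural or normalisation reference for the activity-dependent green signal. A WPRE downstream of the coding sequence boosts transcript stability and expression, and an SV40 polyadenylation signal terminates the message.

The stated purpose is co-expression of GCaMP6s with mRuby3, and the associated work concerns in vivo calcium imaging of afferent activity. The repository's sequencing result is slightly shorter than the depositor's sequence (6,711 versus 6,730 nt) and annotates the second ITR as fragments. This matches the depositor's comment about minor differences in that ITR, which are reported not to impair AAV production.
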