LOCUS       Exported 6730 bp ds-DNA circular SYN 12-MAY-2021
DEFINITION  For co-expression of GCaMP6s with mRuby3.
ACCESSION   .
VERSION     .
KEYWORDS    pAAV-hSynapsin1-GCaMP6s-P2A-mRuby3
SOURCE      synthetic DNA construct
  ORGANISM  synthetic DNA construct
REFERENCE   1 (bases 1 to 6730)
  AUTHORS   Broussard GJ, Liang Y, Fridman M, Unger EK, Meng G, Xiao X, Ji N,
            Petreanu L, Tian L
  TITLE     In vivo measurement of afferent activity with axon-specific calcium
            imaging.
  JOURNAL   Nat Neurosci. 2018 Sep;21(9):1272-1280. doi:
            10.1038/s41593-018-0211-4. Epub 2018 Aug 20.
  PUBMED    30127424
REFERENCE   2 (bases 1 to 6730)
  AUTHORS   .
  TITLE     Direct Submission
  JOURNAL   Exported May 12, 2021 from SnapGene Server 1.1.58
            http://www.snapgene.com
FEATURES             Location/Qualifiers
     source          1..6730
                     /organism="synthetic DNA construct"
                     /mol_type="other DNA"
     repeat_region   26..155
                     /label=AAV2 ITR
     promoter        237..684
                     /label=hSyn promoter
                     /note="human synapsin I promoter; confers neuron-specific
                     expression (Kugler et al., 2003)"
     regulatory      715..724
                     /regulatory_class="other"
                     /note="vertebrate consensus sequence for strong initiation
                     of translation (Kozak, 1987)"
     CDS             721..2070
                     /codon_start=1
                     /product="improved fluorescent protein-based calcium sensor
                     (Chen et al., 2013)"
                     /label=GCaMP6s
                     /translation="MGSHHHHHHGMASMTGGQQMGRDLYDDDDKDLATMVDSSRRKWNK
                     TGHAVRAIGRLSSLENVYIKADKQKNGIKANFHIRHNIEDGGVQLAYHYQQNTPIGDGP
                     VLLPDNHYLSVQSKLSKDPNEKRDHMVLLEFVTAAGITLGMDELYKGGTGGSMVSKGEE
                     LFTGVVPILVELDGDVNGHKFSVSGEGEGDATYGKLTLKFICTTGKLPVPWPTLVTTLT
                     YGVQCFSRYPDHMKQHDFFKSAMPEGYIQERTIFFKDDGNYKTRAEVKFEGDTLVNRIE
                     LKGIDFKEDGNILGHKLEYNLPDQLTEEQIAEFKEAFSLFDKDGDGTITTKELGTVMRS
                     LGQNPTEAELQDMINEVDADGDGTIDFPEFLTMMARKMKYRDTEEEIREAFGVFDKDGN
                     GYISAAELRHVMTNLGEKLTDEEVDEMIREADIDGDGQVNYEEFVQMMTAK"
     regulatory      817..826
                     /regulatory_class="other"
                     /note="vertebrate consensus sequence for strong initiation
                     of translation (Kozak, 1987)"
     primer_bind     1107..1128
                     /label=EGFP-C
                     /note="EGFP, forward primer"
     primer_bind     complement(1234..1255)
                     /label=EGFP-N
                     /note="EGFP, reverse primer"
     primer_bind     complement(1495..1514)
                     /label=EXFP-R
                     /note="For distinguishing EGFP variants, reverse primer"
     CDS             2080..2136
                     /codon_start=1
                     /product="2A peptide from porcine teschovirus-1
                     polyprotein"
                     /label=P2A
                     /note="Eukaryotic ribosomes fail to insert a peptide bond
                     between the Gly and Pro residues, yielding separate
                     polypeptides."
                     /translation="ATNFSLLKQAGDVEENPGP"
     CDS             2137..2844
                     /codon_start=1
                     /product="monomeric red fluorescent protein derived from
                     mRuby2, with improved brightness and photostability (Bajar
                     et al., 2016)"
                     /label=mRuby3
                     /translation="VSKGEELIKENMRMKVVMEGSVNGHQFKCTGEGEGRPYEGVQTMR
                     IKVIEGGPLPFAFDILATSFMYGSRTFIKYPADIPDFFKQSFPEGFTWERVTRYEDGGV
                     VTVTQDTSLEDGELVYNVKVRGVNFPSNGPVMQKKTKGWEPNTEMMYPADGGLRGYTDI
                     ALKVDGGGHLHCNFVTTYRSKKTVGNIKMPGVHAVDHRLERIEESDNETYVVQREVAVA
                     KYSNLGGGMDELYK"
     misc_feature    2868..3456
                     /label=WPRE
                     /note="woodchuck hepatitis virus posttranscriptional
                     regulatory element"
     primer_bind     complement(2921..2941)
                     /label=WPRE-R
                     /note="WPRE, reverse primer"
     CDS             complement(3339..3350)
                     /codon_start=1
                     /product="Factor Xa recognition and cleavage site"
                     /label=Factor Xa site
                     /translation="IEGR"
     primer_bind     complement(3459..3475)
                     /label=KS primer
                     /note="common sequencing primer, one of multiple similar
                     variants"
     primer_bind     complement(3460..3476)
                     /label=pBluescriptKS
                     /note="For pBluescript vector"
     polyA_signal    3505..3626
                     /label=SV40 poly(A) signal
                     /note="SV40 polyadenylation signal"
     primer_bind     complement(3516..3535)
                     /label=EBV-rev
                     /note="SV40 polyA terminator, reverse primer"
     primer_bind     3570..3589
                     /label=SV40pA-R
                     /note="SV40 polyA, reverse primer"
     repeat_region   3788..3917
                     /label=AAV2 ITR
     primer_bind     complement(3936..3953)
                     /label=M13 Forward
                     /note="In lacZ gene. Also called M13-F20 or M13 (-21)
                     Forward"
     primer_bind     complement(3936..3952)
                     /label=M13 fwd
                     /note="common sequencing primer, one of multiple similar
                     variants"
     primer_bind     complement(3945..3967)
                     /label=M13/pUC Forward
                     /note="In lacZ gene"
     rep_origin      4094..4549
                     /direction=RIGHT
                     /label=f1 ori
                     /note="f1 bacteriophage origin of replication; arrow
                     indicates direction of (+) strand synthesis"
     primer_bind     complement(4181..4200)
                     /label=F1ori-R
                     /note="F1 origin, reverse primer"
     primer_bind     4391..4412
                     /label=F1ori-F
                     /note="F1 origin, forward primer"
     promoter        4575..4679
                     /gene="bla"
                     /label=AmpR promoter
     CDS             4680..5540
                     /codon_start=1
                     /gene="bla"
                     /product="beta-lactamase"
                     /label=AmpR
                     /note="confers resistance to ampicillin, carbenicillin, and
                     related antibiotics"
                     /translation="MSIQHFRVALIPFFAAFCLPVFAHPETLVKVKDAEDQLGARVGYI
                     ELDLNSGKILESFRPEERFPMMSTFKVLLCGAVLSRIDAGQEQLGRRIHYSQNDLVEYS
                     PVTEKHLTDGMTVRELCSAAITMSDNTAANLLLTTIGGPKELTAFLHNMGDHVTRLDRW
                     EPELNEAIPNDERDTTMPVAMATTLRKLLTGELLTLASRQQLIDWMEADKVAGPLLRSA
                     LPAGWFIADKSGAGERGSRGIIAALGPDGKPSRIVVIYTTGSQATMDERNRQIAEIGAS
                     LIKHW"
     primer_bind     complement(4898..4917)
                     /label=Amp-R
                     /note="Ampicillin resistance gene, reverse primer"
     rep_origin      5711..6299
                     /direction=RIGHT
                     /label=ori
                     /note="high-copy-number ColE1/pMB1/pBR322/pUC origin of
                     replication"
     primer_bind     6200..6219
                     /label=pBR322ori-F
                     /note="pBR322 origin, forward primer"
     primer_bind     6453..6470
                     /label=L4440
                     /note="L4440 vector, forward primer"
     protein_bind    6587..6608
                     /label=CAP binding site
                     /bound_moiety="E. coli catabolite activator protein"
                     /note="CAP binding activates transcription in the presence
                     of cAMP."
     promoter        6623..6653
                     /label=lac promoter
                     /note="promoter for the E. coli lac operon"
     protein_bind    6661..6677
                     /label=lac operator
                     /bound_moiety="lac repressor encoded by lacI"
                     /note="The lac repressor binds to the lac operator to
                     inhibit transcription in E. coli. This inhibition can be
                     relieved by adding lactose or
                     isopropyl-beta-D-thiogalactopyranoside (IPTG)."
     primer_bind     6666..6688
                     /label=M13/pUC Reverse
                     /note="In lacZ gene"
     primer_bind     6685..6701
                     /label=M13 rev
                     /note="common sequencing primer, one of multiple similar
                     variants"
     primer_bind     6685..6701
                     /label=M13 Reverse
                     /note="In lacZ gene. Also called M13-rev"
ORIGIN
        1 cgcagaattt aaagaggtaa ttaggctgcg cgctcgctcg ctcactgagg ccgcccgggc
       61 aaagcccggg cgtcgggcga cctttggtcg cccggcctca gtgagcgagc gagcgcgcag
      121 agagggagtg gccaactcca tcactagggg ttccttgtag ttaatgatta acccgccatg
      181 ctacttatct acgtagccat gctctaggaa gatctctgca gagggccctg cgtatgagtg
      241 caagtgggtt ttaggaccag gatgaggcgg ggtgggggtg cctacctgac gaccgacccc
      301 gacccactgg acaagcaccc aacccccatt ccccaaattg cgcatcccct atcagagagg
      361 gggaggggaa acaggatgcg gcgaggcgcg tgcgcactgc cagcttcagc accgcggaca
      421 gtgccttcgc ccccgcctgg cggcgcgcgc caccgccgcc tcagcactga aggcgcgctg
      481 acgtcactcg ccggtccccc gcaaactccc cttcccggcc accttggtcg cgtccgcgcc
      541 gccgccggcc cagccggacc gcaccacgcg aggcgcgaga taggggggca cgggcgcgac
      601 catctgcgct gcggcgccgg cgactcagcg ctgcctcagt ctgcggtggg cagcggagga
      661 gtcgtgtcgt gcctgagagc gcagtcgaat tcaagctgct agctagtacc ggtcgccacc
      721 atgggttctc atcatcatca tcatcatggt atggctagca tgactggtgg acagcaaatg
      781 ggtcgggatc tgtacgacga tgacgataag gatctcgcca ccatggtcga ctcatcacgt
      841 cgtaagtgga ataagacagg tcacgcagtc agagctatag gtcggctgag ctcactcgag
      901 aacgtctata tcaaggccga caagcagaag aacggcatca aggcgaactt ccacatccgc
      961 cacaacatcg aggacggcgg cgtgcagctc gcctaccact accagcagaa cacccccatc
     1021 ggcgacggcc ccgtgctgct gcccgacaac cactacctga gcgtgcagtc caaactttcg
     1081 aaagacccca acgagaagcg cgatcacatg gtcctgctgg agttcgtgac cgccgccggg
     1141 atcactctcg gcatggacga gctgtacaag ggcggtaccg gagggagcat ggtgagcaag
     1201 ggcgaggagc tgttcaccgg ggtggtgccc atcctggtcg agctggacgg cgacgtaaac
     1261 ggccacaagt tcagcgtgtc cggcgagggt gagggcgatg ccacctacgg caagctgacc
     1321 ctgaagttca tctgcaccac cggcaagctg cccgtgccct ggcccaccct cgtgaccacc
     1381 ctgacctacg gcgtgcagtg cttcagccgc taccccgacc acatgaagca gcacgacttc
     1441 ttcaagtccg ccatgcccga aggctacatc caggagcgca ccatcttctt caaggacgac
     1501 ggcaactaca agacccgcgc cgaggtgaag ttcgagggcg acaccctggt gaaccgcatc
     1561 gagctgaagg gcatcgactt caaggaggac ggcaacatcc tggggcacaa gctggagtac
     1621 aacctgccgg accaactgac tgaagagcag atcgcagaat ttaaagaggc tttctcccta
     1681 tttgacaagg acggggatgg gacaataaca accaaggagc tggggacggt gatgcggtct
     1741 ctggggcaga accccacaga agcagagctg caggacatga tcaatgaagt agatgccgac
     1801 ggtgacggca caatcgactt ccctgagttc ctgacaatga tggcaagaaa aatgaaatac
     1861 agggacacgg aagaagaaat tagagaagcg ttcggtgtgt ttgataagga tggcaatggc
     1921 tacatcagtg cagcagagct tcgccacgtg atgacaaacc ttggagagaa gttaacagat
     1981 gaagaggttg atgaaatgat cagggaagca gacatcgatg gggatggtca ggtaaactac
     2041 gaagagtttg tacaaatgat gacagcgaag ggatccggag ccacgaactt ctctctgtta
     2101 aagcaagcag gagacgtgga agaaaacccc ggtcctgtgt ctaagggcga agagctgatc
     2161 aaggaaaata tgcgtatgaa ggtggtcatg gaaggttcgg tcaacggcca ccaattcaaa
     2221 tgcacaggtg aaggagaagg cagaccgtac gagggagtgc aaaccatgag gatcaaagtc
     2281 atcgagggag gacccctgcc atttgccttt gacattcttg ccacgtcgtt catgtatggc
     2341 agccgtacct ttatcaagta cccggccgac atccctgatt tctttaaaca gtcctttcct
     2401 gagggtttta cttgggaaag agttacgaga tacgaagatg gtggagtcgt caccgtcacg
     2461 caggacacca gccttgagga tggcgagctc gtctacaacg tcaaggtcag aggggtaaac
     2521 tttccctcca atggtcccgt gatgcagaag aagaccaagg gttgggagcc taatacagag
     2581 atgatgtatc cagcagatgg tggtctgaga ggatacactg acatcgcact gaaagttgat
     2641 ggtggtggcc atctgcactg caacttcgtg acaacttaca ggtcaaaaaa gaccgtcggg
     2701 aacatcaaga tgcccggtgt ccatgccgtt gatcaccgcc tggaaaggat cgaggagagt
     2761 gacaatgaaa cctacgtagt gcaaagagaa gtggcagttg ccaaatacag caaccttggt
     2821 ggtggcatgg acgagctgta caagtaagct tactagagct tatcgataat caacctctgg
     2881 attacaaaat ttgtgaaaga ttgactggta ttcttaacta tgttgctcct tttacgctat
     2941 gtggatacgc tgctttaatg cctttgtatc atgctattgc ttcccgtatg gctttcattt
     3001 tctcctcctt gtataaatcc tggttgctgt ctctttatga ggagttgtgg cccgttgtca
     3061 ggcaacgtgg cgtggtgtgc actgtgtttg ctgacgcaac ccccactggt tggggcattg
     3121 ccaccacctg tcagctcctt tccgggactt tcgctttccc cctccctatt gccacggcgg
     3181 aactcatcgc cgcctgcctt gcccgctgct ggacaggggc tcggctgttg ggcactgaca
     3241 attccgtggt gttgtcgggg aaatcatcgt cctttccttg gctgctcgcc tgtgttgcca
     3301 cctggattct gcgcgggacg tccttctgct acgtcccttc ggccctcaat ccagcggacc
     3361 ttccttcccg cggcctgctg ccggctctgc ggcctcttcc gcgtcttcgc cttcgccctc
     3421 agacgagtcg gatctccctt tgggccgcct ccccgcatcg ataccgtcga cctcgacccg
     3481 ggcggccgct tcgagcagac atgataagat acattgatga gtttggacaa accacaacta
     3541 gaatgcagtg aaaaaaatgc tttatttgtg aaatttgtga tgctattgct ttatttgtaa
     3601 ccattataag ctgcaataaa caagttaaca acaacaattg cattcatttt atgtttcagg
     3661 ttcaggggga gatgtgggag gttttttaaa gcaagtaaaa cctctacaaa tgtggtaaaa
     3721 tcgataagga tcttcctaga gcatggctac gtagataagt agcatggcgg gttaatcatt
     3781 aactacaagg aacccctagt gatggagttg gccactccct ctctgcgcgc tcgctcgctc
     3841 actgaggccg ggcgaccaaa ggtcgcccga cgcccgggct ttgcccgggc ggcctcagtg
     3901 agcgagcgag cgcgcagcct taattaacct aattcactgg ccgtcgtttt acaacgtcgt
     3961 gactgggaaa accctggcgt tacccaactt aatcgccttg cagcacatcc ccctttcgcc
     4021 agctggcgta atagcgaaga ggcccgcacc gatcgccctt cccaacagtt gcgcagcctg
     4081 aatggcgaat gggnnnnnnn nnnnnnnnnn nnnnnnnnnn nnnnnnnnnn nnnnnnnnnn
     4141 nnnnnnnnnn nnnnnnnnnn nnnnnnnnnn nnnnnnnnnn nnnnnnnnnn nnnnnnnnnn
     4201 nnnnnnnnnn nnnnnnncnn nnnnnnnnnn nnnnnnnnnn nnnnnnnnnn nnnnnnnnnn
     4261 nnnnnnnnnn nnnnnnnnnn nnnnnnnnnn nnnnnnnnnn nnnnnnnnna nnnnnnnnnn
     4321 nnnnnnnnnn nnnnnnnnnn nnnnnnnnnn nnnnnnnnnc ctttgacgtt ggagtccacg
     4381 ttctttaata gtggactctt gttccaaact ggaacaacac tcaaccctat ctcggtctat
     4441 tcttttgatt tataagggat tttgccgatt tcggcctatt ggttaaaaaa tgagctgatt
     4501 taacaaaaat ttaacgcgaa ttttaacaaa atattaacgc ttacaattta ggtggcactt
     4561 ttcggggaaa tgtgcgcgga acccctattt gtttattttt ctaaatacat tcaaatatgt
     4621 atccgctcat gagacaataa ccctgataaa tgcttcaata atattgaaaa aggaagagta
     4681 tgagtattca acatttccgt gtcgccctta ttcccttttt tgcggcattt tgccttcctg
     4741 tttttgctca cccagaaacg ctggtgaaag taaaagatgc tgaagatcag ttgggtgcac
     4801 gagtgggtta catcgaactg gatctcaaca gcggtaagat ccttgagagt tttcgccccg
     4861 aagaacgttt tccaatgatg agcactttta aagttctgct atgtggcgcg gtattatccc
     4921 gtattgacgc cgggcaagag caactcggtc gccgcataca ctattctcag aatgacttgg
     4981 ttgagtactc accagtcaca gaaaagcatc ttacggatgg catgacagta agagaattat
     5041 gcagtgctgc cataaccatg agtgataaca ctgcggccaa cttacttctg acaacgatcg
     5101 gaggaccgaa ggagctaacc gcttttttgc acaacatggg ggatcatgta actcgccttg
     5161 atcgttggga accggagctg aatgaagcca taccaaacga cgagcgtgac accacgatgc
     5221 ctgtagcaat ggcaacaacg ttgcgcaaac tattaactgg cgaactactt actctagctt
     5281 cccggcaaca attaatagac tggatggagg cggataaagt tgcaggacca cttctgcgct
     5341 cggcccttcc ggctggctgg tttattgctg ataaatctgg agccggtgag cgtgggtctc
     5401 gcggtatcat tgcagcactg gggccagatg gtaagccctc ccgtatcgta gttatctaca
     5461 cgacggggag tcaggcaact atggatgaac gaaatagaca gatcgctgag ataggtgcct
     5521 cactgattaa gcattggtaa ctgtcagacc aagtttactc atatatactt tagattgatt
     5581 taaaacttca tttttaattt aaaaggatct aggtgaagat cctttttgat aatctcatga
     5641 ccaaaatccc ttaacgtgag ttttcgttcc actgagcgtc agaccccgta gaaaagatca
     5701 aaggatcttc ttgagatcct ttttttctgc gcgtaatctg ctgcttgcaa acaaaaaaac
     5761 caccgctacc agcggtggtt tgtttgccgg atcaagagct accaactctt tttccgaagg
     5821 taactggctt cagcagagcg cagataccaa atactgttct tctagtgtag ccgtagttag
     5881 gccaccactt caagaactct gtagcaccgc ctacatacct cgctctgcta atcctgttac
     5941 cagtggctgc tgccagtggc gataagtcgt gtcttaccgg gttggactca agacgatagt
     6001 taccggataa ggcgcagcgg tcgggctgaa cggggggttc gtgcacacag cccagcttgg
     6061 agcgaacgac ctacaccgaa ctgagatacc tacagcgtga gctatgagaa agcgccacgc
     6121 ttcccgaagg gagaaaggcg gacaggtatc cggtaagcgg cagggtcgga acaggagagc
     6181 gcacgaggga gcttccaggg ggaaacgcct ggtatcttta tagtcctgtc gggtttcgcc
     6241 acctctgact tgagcgtcga tttttgtgat gctcgtcagg ggggcggagc ctatggaaaa
     6301 acgccagcaa cgcggccttt ttacggttcc tggccttttg ctggcctttt gctcacatgt
     6361 tctttcctgc gttatcccct gattctgtgg ataaccgtat taccgccttt gagtgagctg
     6421 ataccgctcg ccgcagccga acgaccgagc gcagcgagtc agtgagcgag gaagcggaag
     6481 agcgcccaat acgcaaaccg cctctccccg cgcgttggcc gattcattaa tgcagctggc
     6541 acgacaggtt tcccgactgg aaagcgggca gtgagcgcaa cgcaattaat gtgagttagc
     6601 tcactcatta ggcaccccag gctttacact ttatgcttcc ggctcgtatg ttgtgtggaa
     6661 ttgtgagcgg ataacaattt cacacaggaa acagctatga ccatgattac gccagattta
     6721 attaaggcct
//
