Features (pLannotate 1.2.2; 22 found; start..end, strand, type, name):
     23..155     -  repeat_region  AAV2 ITR (fragment): inverted terminal repeat of adeno-associated virus serotype 2 inverted
    237..684     +  promoter       hSyn promoter: human synapsin I promoter; confers neuron-specific expression (Kügler et al., 2003)
    721..2070    +  CDS            GCaMP6s: improved fluorescent protein-based calcium sensor (Chen et al., 2013)
   2080..2136    +  CDS            P2A: 2A peptide from porcine teschovirus-1 polyprotein Eukaryotic ribosomes fail to insert a peptide bond between the Gly and Pro residues, yielding separate polypeptides.
   2137..2844    +  CDS            mRuby3: mRuby3 is a basic (constitutively fluorescent) red fluorescent protein published in 2016, derived from Entacmaea quadricolor. It has low acid sensitivity.
   2868..3456    +  misc_feature   WPRE: woodchuck hepatitis virus posttranscriptional regulatory element
   3457..3476    +  misc_feature   MCS (fragment): pBluescript multiple cloning site
   3505..3626    -  polyA_signal   SV40 poly(A) signal: SV40 polyadenylation signal
   3649..3717    -  CDS            large T antigen (fragment): large T antigen from SV40 (simian virus 40)
   3788..3850    +  repeat_region  AAV2 ITR (fragment): inverted terminal repeat of adeno-associated virus serotype 2 inverted
   3892..3910    -  promoter       T7 promoter: promoter for bacteriophage T7 RNA polymerase
   3913..3955    +  CDS            lacZα (fragment): LacZα fragment of β-galactosidase; lacZ fragment
   3953..4007    +  repeat_region  AAV2 ITR (fragment): inverted terminal repeat of adeno-associated virus serotype 2 inverted
   4002..4071    +  CDS            lacZα (fragment): LacZα fragment of β-galactosidase; lacZ fragment
   4076..4504    +  rep_origin     f1 ori (sequence partly withheld): f1 bacteriophage origin of replication; arrow indicates direction of (+) strand synthesis
   4557..4661    +  promoter       AmpR promoter: bla
   4662..5522    +  CDS            AmpR: β-lactamase; bla; confers resistance to ampicillin, carbenicillin, and related antibiotics
   5693..6281    +  rep_origin     ori: high-copy-number ColE1/pMB1/pBR322/pUC origin of replication
   6464..6520    +  CDS            lacI (fragment): lac repressor; lacI; The lac repressor binds to the lac operator to inhibit transcription in E. coli. This inhibition can be relieved by adding lactose or isopropyl-β-D-thiogalactopyranoside (IPTG).
   6514..6536    -  repeat_region  AAV2 ITR (fragment): inverted terminal repeat of adeno-associated virus serotype 2 inverted
   6580..6665    -  rep_origin     f1 ori (fragment) (sequence partly withheld): f1 bacteriophage origin of replication; arrow indicates direction of (+) strand synthesis
   6670..28      -  CDS            lacZα (fragment) (across the origin): LacZα fragment of β-galactosidase; lacZ fragment
>Addgene plasmid #112007 | pAAV-hSynapsin1-GCaMP6s-P2A-mRuby3 | addgene full sequence | sequence record 213871 | Addgene NGS Result
GCGGGCCTCTTCGCTATTACGCCAGCTGCGCGCTCGCTCGCTCACTGAGGCCGCCCGGGCAAAGCCCGGG
CGTCGGGCGACCTTTGGTCGCCCGGCCTCAGTGAGCGAGCGAGCGCGCAGAGAGGGAGTGGCCAACTCCA
TCACTAGGGGTTCCTTGTAGTTAATGATTAACCCGCCATGCTACTTATCTACGTAGCCATGCTCTAGGAA
GATCTCTGCAGAGGGCCCTGCGTATGAGTGCAAGTGGGTTTTAGGACCAGGATGAGGCGGGGTGGGGGTG
CCTACCTGACGACCGACCCCGACCCACTGGACAAGCACCCAACCCCCATTCCCCAAATTGCGCATCCCCT
ATCAGAGAGGGGGAGGGGAAACAGGATGCGGCGAGGCGCGTGCGCACTGCCAGCTTCAGCACCGCGGACA
GTGCCTTCGCCCCCGCCTGGCGGCGCGCGCCACCGCCGCCTCAGCACTGAAGGCGCGCTGACGTCACTCG
CCGGTCCCCCGCAAACTCCCCTTCCCGGCCACCTTGGTCGCGTCCGCGCCGCCGCCGGCCCAGCCGGACC
GCACCACGCGAGGCGCGAGATAGGGGGGCACGGGCGCGACCATCTGCGCTGCGGCGCCGGCGACTCAGCG
CTGCCTCAGTCTGCGGTGGGCAGCGGAGGAGTCGTGTCGTGCCTGAGAGCGCAGTCGAATTCAAGCTGCT
AGCTAGTACCGGTCGCCACCATGGGTTCTCATCATCATCATCATCATGGTATGGCTAGCATGACTGGTGG
ACAGCAAATGGGTCGGGATCTGTACGACGATGACGATAAGGATCTCGCCACCATGGTCGACTCATCACGT
CGTAAGTGGAATAAGACAGGTCACGCAGTCAGAGCTATAGGTCGGCTGAGCTCACTCGAGAACGTCTATA
TCAAGGCCGACAAGCAGAAGAACGGCATCAAGGCGAACTTCCACATCCGCCACAACATCGAGGACGGCGG
CGTGCAGCTCGCCTACCACTACCAGCAGAACACCCCCATCGGCGACGGCCCCGTGCTGCTGCCCGACAAC
CACTACCTGAGCGTGCAGTCCAAACTTTCGAAAGACCCCAACGAGAAGCGCGATCACATGGTCCTGCTGG
AGTTCGTGACCGCCGCCGGGATCACTCTCGGCATGGACGAGCTGTACAAGGGCGGTACCGGAGGGAGCAT
GGTGAGCAAGGGCGAGGAGCTGTTCACCGGGGTGGTGCCCATCCTGGTCGAGCTGGACGGCGACGTAAAC
GGCCACAAGTTCAGCGTGTCCGGCGAGGGTGAGGGCGATGCCACCTACGGCAAGCTGACCCTGAAGTTCA
TCTGCACCACCGGCAAGCTGCCCGTGCCCTGGCCCACCCTCGTGACCACCCTGACCTACGGCGTGCAGTG
CTTCAGCCGCTACCCCGACCACATGAAGCAGCACGACTTCTTCAAGTCCGCCATGCCCGAAGGCTACATC
CAGGAGCGCACCATCTTCTTCAAGGACGACGGCAACTACAAGACCCGCGCCGAGGTGAAGTTCGAGGGCG
ACACCCTGGTGAACCGCATCGAGCTGAAGGGCATCGACTTCAAGGAGGACGGCAACATCCTGGGGCACAA
GCTGGAGTACAACCTGCCGGACCAACTGACTGAAGAGCAGATCGCAGAATTTAAAGAGGCTTTCTCCCTA
TTTGACAAGGACGGGGATGGGACAATAACAACCAAGGAGCTGGGGACGGTGATGCGGTCTCTGGGGCAGA
ACCCCACAGAAGCAGAGCTGCAGGACATGATCAATGAAGTAGATGCCGACGGTGACGGCACAATCGACTT
CCCTGAGTTCCTGACAATGATGGCAAGAAAAATGAAATACAGGGACACGGAAGAAGAAATTAGAGAAGCG
TTCGGTGTGTTTGATAAGGATGGCAATGGCTACATCAGTGCAGCAGAGCTTCGCCACGTGATGACAAACC
TTGGAGAGAAGTTAACAGATGAAGAGGTTGATGAAATGATCAGGGAAGCAGACATCGATGGGGATGGTCA
GGTAAACTACGAAGAGTTTGTACAAATGATGACAGCGAAGGGATCCGGAGCCACGAACTTCTCTCTGTTA
AAGCAAGCAGGAGACGTGGAAGAAAACCCCGGTCCTGTGTCTAAGGGCGAAGAGCTGATCAAGGAAAATA
TGCGTATGAAGGTGGTCATGGAAGGTTCGGTCAACGGCCACCAATTCAAATGCACAGGTGAAGGAGAAGG
CAGACCGTACGAGGGAGTGCAAACCATGAGGATCAAAGTCATCGAGGGAGGACCCCTGCCATTTGCCTTT
GACATTCTTGCCACGTCGTTCATGTATGGCAGCCGTACCTTTATCAAGTACCCGGCCGACATCCCTGATT
TCTTTAAACAGTCCTTTCCTGAGGGTTTTACTTGGGAAAGAGTTACGAGATACGAAGATGGTGGAGTCGT
CACCGTCACGCAGGACACCAGCCTTGAGGATGGCGAGCTCGTCTACAACGTCAAGGTCAGAGGGGTAAAC
TTTCCCTCCAATGGTCCCGTGATGCAGAAGAAGACCAAGGGTTGGGAGCCTAATACAGAGATGATGTATC
CAGCAGATGGTGGTCTGAGAGGATACACTGACATCGCACTGAAAGTTGATGGTGGTGGCCATCTGCACTG
CAACTTCGTGACAACTTACAGGTCAAAAAAGACCGTCGGGAACATCAAGATGCCCGGTGTCCATGCCGTT
GATCACCGCCTGGAAAGGATCGAGGAGAGTGACAATGAAACCTACGTAGTGCAAAGAGAAGTGGCAGTTG
CCAAATACAGCAACCTTGGTGGTGGCATGGACGAGCTGTACAAGTAAGCTTACTAGAGCTTATCGATAAT
CAACCTCTGGATTACAAAATTTGTGAAAGATTGACTGGTATTCTTAACTATGTTGCTCCTTTTACGCTAT
GTGGATACGCTGCTTTAATGCCTTTGTATCATGCTATTGCTTCCCGTATGGCTTTCATTTTCTCCTCCTT
GTATAAATCCTGGTTGCTGTCTCTTTATGAGGAGTTGTGGCCCGTTGTCAGGCAACGTGGCGTGGTGTGC
ACTGTGTTTGCTGACGCAACCCCCACTGGTTGGGGCATTGCCACCACCTGTCAGCTCCTTTCCGGGACTT
TCACTTTCCCCCTCCCTATTGCCACGGCGGAACTCATCGCCGCCTGCCTTGCCCGCTGCTGGACAGGGGC
TCGGCTGTTGGGCACTGACAATTCCGTGGTGTTGTCGGGGAAATCATCGTCCTTTCCTTGGCTGCTCGCC
TGTGTTGCCACCTGGATTCTGCGCGGGACGTCCTTCTGCTACGTCCCTTCGGCCCTCAATCCAGCGGACC
TTCCTTCCCGCGGCCTGCTGCCGGCTCTGCGGCCTCTTCCGCGTCTTCGCCTTCGCCCTCAGACGAGTCG
GATCTCCCTTTGGGCCGCCTCCCCGCATCGATACCGTCGACCTCGACCCGGGCGGCCGCTTCGAGCAGAC
ATGATAAGATACATTGATGAGTTTGGACAAACCACAACTAGAATGCAGTGAAAAAAATGCTTTATTTGTG
AAATTTGTGATGCTATTGCTTTATTTGTAACCATTATAAGCTGCAATAAACAAGTTAACAACAACAATTG
CATTCATTTTATGTTTCAGGTTCAGGGGGAGATGTGGGAGGTTTTTTAAAGCAAGTAAAACCTCTACAAA
TGTGGTAAAATCGATAAGGATCTTCCTAGAGCATGGCTACGTAGATAAGTAGCATGGCGGGTTAATCATT
AACTACAAGGAACCCCTAGTGATGGAGTTGGCCACTCCCTCTCTGCGCGCTCGCTCGCTCACTGAGGCCG
CCCGGGCTTTGCCCGGGCGGCCTCAGTGAGCGGTATAGCGCCCTATAGTGAGTCGTATTACRATTCACTG
GCCGTCGTTTTACAACGTCGTGACTGGGAAAACCCKACGCCCGGGCTTTGCCCGGGCGGCCTCAGTGAGC
GAGCGAGCGCGCAGCTGGCGTAATAGCGAAGAGGCCCGCACCGATCGCCCTTCCCAACAGTTGCGCAGCC
TGAATGGCGAATGGG
[124 nt withheld, positions 4076-4199]
C
[91 nt withheld, positions 4201-4291]
A
[49 nt withheld, positions 4293-4341]
CCTTTGACGTTGGAGTCCACGTTCTTTAATAGTGGACTCTTGTTCCAAACTGGAACAACACTCAACCCTA
TCTCGGTCTATTCTTTTGATTTATAAGGGATTTTGCCGATTTCGGCCTATTGGTTAAAAAATGAGCTGAT
TTAACAAAAATTTAACGCGAATTTTAACAAAATATTAACGCTTACAATTTAGGTGGCACTTTTCGGGGAA
ATGTGCGCGGAACCCCTATTTGTTTATTTTTCTAAATACATTCAAATATGTATCCGCTCATGAGACAATA
ACCCTGATAAATGCTTCAATAATATTGAAAAAGGAAGAGTATGAGTATTCAACATTTCCGTGTCGCCCTT
ATTCCCTTTTTTGCGGCATTTTGCCTTCCTGTTTTTGCTCACCCAGAAACGCTGGTGAAAGTAAAAGATG
CTGAAGATCAGTTGGGTGCACGAGTGGGTTACATCGAACTGGATCTCAACAGCGGTAAGATCCTTGAGAG
TTTTCGCCCCGAAGAACGTTTTCCAATGATGAGCACTTTTAAAGTTCTGCTATGTGGCGCGGTATTATCC
CGTATTGACGCCGGGCAAGAGCAACTCGGTCGCCGCATACACTATTCTCAGAATGACTTGGTTGAGTACT
CACCAGTCACAGAAAAGCATCTTACGGATGGCATGACAGTAAGAGAATTATGCAGTGCTGCCATAACCAT
GAGTGATAACACTGCGGCCAACTTACTTCTGACAACGATCGGAGGACCGAAGGAGCTAACCGCTTTTTTG
CACAACATGGGGGATCATGTAACTCGCCTTGATCGTTGGGAACCGGAGCTGAATGAAGCCATACCAAACG
ACGAGCGTGACACCACGATGCCTGTAGCAATGGCAACAACGTTGCGCAAACTATTAACTGGCGAACTACT
TACTCTAGCTTCCCGGCAACAATTAATAGACTGGATGGAGGCGGATAAAGTTGCAGGACCACTTCTGCGC
TCGGCCCTTCCGGCTGGCTGGTTTATTGCTGATAAATCTGGAGCCGGTGAGCGTGGGTCTCGCGGTATCA
TTGCAGCACTGGGGCCAGATGGTAAGCCCTCCCGTATCGTAGTTATCTACACGACGGGGAGTCAGGCAAC
TATGGATGAACGAAATAGACAGATCGCTGAGATAGGTGCCTCACTGATTAAGCATTGGTAACTGTCAGAC
CAAGTTTACTCATATATACTTTAGATTGATTTAAAACTTCATTTTTAATTTAAAAGGATCTAGGTGAAGA
TCCTTTTTGATAATCTCATGACCAAAATCCCTTAACGTGAGTTTTCGTTCCACTGAGCGTCAGACCCCGT
AGAAAAGATCAAAGGATCTTCTTGAGATCCTTTTTTTCTGCGCGTAATCTGCTGCTTGCAAACAAAAAAA
CCACCGCTACCAGCGGTGGTTTGTTTGCCGGATCAAGAGCTACCAACTCTTTTTCCGAAGGTAACTGGCT
TCAGCAGAGCGCAGATACCAAATACTGTTCTTCTAGTGTAGCCGTAGTTAGGCCACCACTTCAAGAACTC
TGTAGCACCGCCTACATACCTCGCTCTGCTAATCCTGTTACCAGTGGCTGCTGCCAGTGGCGATAAGTCG
TGTCTTACCGGGTTGGACTCAAGACGATAGTTACCGGATAAGGCGCAGCGGTCGGGCTGAACGGGGGGTT
CGTGCACACAGCCCAGCTTGGAGCGAACGACCTACACCGAACTGAGATACCTACAGCGTGAGCTATGAGA
AAGCGCCACGCTTCCCGAAGGGAGAAAGGCGGACAGGTATCCGGTAAGCGGCAGGGTCGGAACAGGAGAG
CGCACGAGGGAGCTTCCAGGGGGAAACGCCTGGTATCTTTATAGTCCTGTCGGGTTTCGCCACCTCTGAC
TTGAGCGTCGATTTTTGTGATGCTCGTCAGGGGGGCGGAGCCTATGGAAAAACGCCAGCAACGCGGCCTT
TTTACGGTTCCTGGCCTTTTGCTGGCCTTTTGCTCACATGTTCTTTCCTGCGTTATCCCCTGATTCTGTG
GATAACCGTATTACCGCCTTTGAGTGAGCTGATACCGCTCGCCGCAGCCGAACGACCGAGCGCAGCGAGT
CAGTGAGCGAGGAAGCGGAAGAGCGCCCAATACGCAAACCGCCTCTCCCCGCGCGTTGGCCGATTCATTA
ATGCAGCTGCGCGCTCGCTCGCTCAACTGGGCCGCGCGSAGTGAGCGCAACGCAATTAAGGTGGGKGAGG
GCGCTGGGGCGG
[72 nt withheld, positions 6594-6665]
CCCATTCGCCATTCAGGCTGCGCAACTGTTGGGAAGGGCGATCGGT
